>Addgene plasmid #82854 | pDONR223_ERBB2_p.S310F | addgene full sequence | sequence record 162242 | Addgene NGS Result
GGCAGTTCCCTACTCTCGCGTTAACGCTAGCATGGATGTTTTCCCAGTCACGACGTTGTAAAACGACGGC
CAGTCTTAAGCTCGGGCCCCAAATAATGATTTTATTTTGACTGATAGTGACCTGTTCGTTGCAACAAATT
GATGAGCAATGCTTTTTTATAATGCCAACTTTGTACAAAAAAGTTGGCACCATGGAGCTGGCGGCCTTGT
GCCGCTGGGGGCTCCTCCTCGCCCTCTTGCCCCCCGGAGCCGCGAGCACCCAAGTGTGCACCGGCACAGA
CATGAAGCTGCGGCTCCCTGCCAGTCCCGAGACCCACCTGGACATGCTCCGCCACCTCTACCAGGGCTGC
CAGGTGGTGCAGGGAAACCTGGAACTCACCTACCTGCCCACCAATGCCAGCCTGTCCTTCCTGCAGGATA
TCCAGGAGGTGCAGGGCTACGTGCTCATCGCTCACAACCAAGTGAGGCAGGTCCCACTGCAGAGGCTGCG
GATTGTGCGAGGCACCCAGCTCTTTGAGGACAACTATGCCCTGGCCGTGCTAGACAATGGAGACCCGCTG
AACAATACCACCCCTGTCACAGGGGCCTCCCCAGGAGGCCTGCGGGAGCTGCAGCTTCGAAGCCTCACAG
AGATCTTGAAAGGAGGGGTCTTGATCCAGCGGAACCCCCAGCTCTGCTACCAGGACACGATTTTGTGGAA
GGACATCTTCCACAAGAACAACCAGCTGGCTCTCACACTGATAGACACCAACCGCTCTCGGGCCTGCCAC
CCCTGTTCTCCGATGTGTAAGGGCTCCCGCTGCTGGGGAGAGAGTTCTGAGGATTGTCAGAGCCTGACGC
GCACTGTCTGTGCCGGTGGCTGTGCCCGCTGCAAGGGGCCACTGCCCACTGACTGCTGCCATGAGCAGTG
TGCTGCCGGCTGCACGGGCCCCAAGCACTCTGACTGCCTGGCCTGCCTCCACTTCAACCACAGTGGCATC
TGTGAGCTGCACTGCCCAGCCCTGGTCACCTACAACACAGACACGTTTGAGTCCATGCCCAATCCCGAGG
GCCGGTATACATTCGGCGCCAGCTGTGTGACTGCCTGTCCCTACAACTACCTTTCTACGGACGTGGGATT
CTGCACCCTCGTCTGCCCCCTGCACAACCAAGAGGTGACAGCAGAGGATGGAACACAGCGGTGTGAGAAG
TGCAGCAAGCCCTGTGCCCGAGTGTGCTATGGTCTGGGCATGGAGCACTTGCGAGAGGTGAGGGCAGTTA
CCAGTGCCAATATCCAGGAGTTTGCTGGCTGCAAGAAGATCTTTGGGAGCCTGGCATTTCTGCCGGAGAG
CTTTGATGGGGACCCAGCCTCCAACACTGCCCCGCTCCAGCCAGAGCAGCTCCAAGTGTTTGAGACTCTG
GAAGAGATCACAGGTTACCTATACATCTCAGCATGGCCGGACAGCCTGCCTGACCTCAGCGTCTTCCAGA
ACCTGCAAGTAATCCGGGGACGAATTCTGCACAATGGCGCCTACTCGCTGACCCTGCAAGGGCTGGGCAT
CAGCTGGCTGGGGCTGCGCTCACTGAGGGAACTGGGCAGTGGACTGGCCCTCATCCACCATAACACCCAC
CTCTGCTTCGTGCACACGGTGCCCTGGGACCAGCTCTTTCGGAACCCGCACCAAGCTCTGCTCCACACTG
CCAACCGGCCAGAGGACGAGTGTGTGGGCGAGGGCCTGGCCTGCCACCAGCTGTGCGCCCGAGGGCACTG
CTGGGGTCCAGGGCCCACCCAGTGTGTCAACTGCAGCCAGTTCCTTCGGGGCCAGGAGTGCGTGGAGGAA
TGCCGAGTACTGCAGGGGCTCCCCAGGGAGTATGTGAATGCCAGGCACTGTTTGCCGTGCCACCCTGAGT
GTCAGCCCCAGAATGGCTCAGTGACCTGTTTTGGACCGGAGGCTGACCAGTGTGTGGCCTGTGCCCACTA
TAAGGACCCTCCCTTCTGCGTGGCCCGCTGCCCCAGCGGTGTGAAACCTGACCTCTCCTACATGCCCATC
TGGAAGTTTCCAGATGAGGAGGGCGCATGCCAGCCTTGCCCCATCAACTGCACCCACTCCTGTGTGGACC
TGGATGACAAGGGCTGCCCCGCCGAGCAGAGAGCCAGCCCTCTGACGTCCATCATCTCTGCGGTGGTTGG
CATTCTGCTGGTCGTGGTCTTGGGGGTGGTCTTTGGGATCCTCATCAAGCGACGGCAGCAGAAGATCCGG
AAGTACACGATGCGGAGACTGCTGCAGGAAACGGAGCTGGTGGAGCCGCTGACACCTAGCGGAGCGATGC
CCAACCAGGCGCAGATGCGGATCCTGAAAGAGACGGAGCTGAGGAAGGTGAAGGTGCTTGGATCTGGCGC
TTTTGGCACAGTCTACAAGGGCATCTGGATCCCTGATGGGGAGAATGTGAAAATTCCAGTGGCCATCAAA
GTGTTGAGGGAAAACACATCCCCCAAAGCCAACAAAGAAATCTTAGACGAAGCATACGTGATGGCTGGTG
TGGGCTCCCCATATGTCTCCCGCCTTCTGGGCATCTGCCTGACATCCACGGTGCAGCTGGTGACACAGCT
TATGCCCTATGGCTGCCTCTTAGACCATGTCCGGGAAAACCGCGGACGCCTGGGCTCCCAGGACCTGCTG
AACTGGTGTATGCAGATTGCCAAGGGGATGAGCTACCTGGAGGATGTGCGGCTCGTACACAGGGACTTGG
CCGCTCGGAACGTGCTGGTCAAGAGTCCCAACCATGTCAAAATTACAGACTTCGGGCTGGCTCGGCTGCT
GGACATTGACGAGACAGAGTACCATGCAGATGGGGGCAAGGTGCCCATCAAGTGGATGGCGCTGGAGTCC
ATTCTCCGCCGGCGGTTCACCCACCAGAGTGATGTGTGGAGTTATGGTGTGACTGTGTGGGAGCTGATGA
CTTTTGGGGCCAAACCTTACGATGGGATCCCAGCCCGGGAGATCCCTGACCTGCTGGAAAAGGGGGAGCG
GCTGCCCCAGCCCCCCATCTGCACCATTGATGTCTACATGATCATGGTCAAATGTTGGATGATTGACTCT
GAATGTCGGCCAAGATTCCGGGAGTTGGTGTCTGAATTCTCCCGCATGGCCAGGGACCCCCAGCGCTTTG
TGGTCATCCAGAATGAGGACTTGGGCCCAGCCAGTCCCTTGGACAGCACCTTCTACCGCTCACTGCTGGA
GGACGATGACATGGGGGACCTGGTGGATGCTGAGGAGTATCTGGTACCCCAGCAGGGCTTCTTCTGTCCA
GACCCTGCCCCGGGCGCTGGGGGCATGGTCCACCACAGGCACCGCAGCTCATCTACCAGGAGTGGCGGTG
GGGACCTGACACTAGGGCTGGAGCCCTCTGAAGAGGAGGCCCCCAGGTCTCCACTGGCACCCTCCGAAGG
GGCTGGCTCCGATGTATTTGATGGTGACCTGGGAATGGGGGCAGCCAAGGGGCTGCAAAGCCTCCCCACA
CATGACCCCAGCCCTCTACAGCGGTACAGTGAGGACCCCACAGTACCCCTGCCCTCTGAGACTGATGGCT
ACGTTGCCCCCCTGACCTGCAGCCCCCAGCCTGAATATGTGAACCAGCCAGATGTTCGGCCCCAGCCCCC
TTCGCCCCGAGAGGGCCCTCTGCCTGCTGCCCGACCTGCTGGTGCCACTCTGGAAAGGCCCAAGACTCTC
TCCCCAGGGAAGAATGGGGTCGTCAAAGACGTTTTTGCCTTTGGGGGTGCCGTGGAGAACCCCGAGTACT
TGACACCCCAGGGAGGAGCTGCCCCTCAGCCCCACCCTCCTCCTGCCTTCAGCCCAGCCTTCGACAACCT
CTATTACTGGGACCAGGACCCACCAGAGCGGGGGGCTCCACCCAGCACCTTCAAAGGGACACCTACGGCA
GAGAACCCAGAGTACCTGGGTCTGGACGTGCCAGTGTGACCAACTTTCTTGTACAAAGTTGGCATTATAA
GAAAGCATTGCTTATCAATTTGTTGCAACGAACAGGTCACTATCAGTCAAAATAAAATCATTATTTGCCA
TCCAGCTGATATCCCCTATAGTGAGTCGTATTACATGGTCATAGCTGTTTCCTGGCAGCTCTGGCCCGTG
TCTCAAAATCTCTGATGTTACATTGCACAAGATAAAAATATATCATCATGCCTCCTCTAGACCAGCCAGG
ACAGAAATGCCTCGACTTCGCTGCTACCCAAGGTTGCCGGGTGACGCACACCGTGGAAACGGATGAAGGC
ACGAACCCAGTGGACATAAGCCTGTTCGGTTCGTAAGCTGTAATGCAAGTAGCGTATGCGCTCACGCAAC
TGGTCCAGAACCTTGACCGAACGCAGCGGTGGTAACGGCGCAGTGGCGGTTTTCATGGCTTGTTATGACT
GTTTTTTTGGGGTACAGTCTATGCCTCGGGCATCCAAGCAGCAAGCGCGTTACGCCGTGGGTCGATGTTT
GATGTTATGGAGCAGCAACGATGTTACGCAGCAGGGCAGTCGCCCTAAAACAAAGTTAAACATTATGAGG
GAAGCGGTGATCGCCGAAGTATCGACTCAACTATCAGAGGTAGTTGGCGTCATCGAGCGCCATCTCGAAC
CGACGTTGCTGGCCGTACATTTGTACGGCTCCGCAGTGGATGGCGGCCTGAAGCCACACAGTGATATTGA
TTTGCTGGTTACGGTGACCGTAAGGCTTGATGAAACAACGCGGCGAGCTTTGATCAACGACCTTTTGGAA
ACTTCGGCTTCCCCTGGAGAGAGCGAGATTCTCCGCGCTGTAGAAGTCACCATTGTTGTGCACGACGACA
TCATTCCGTGGCGTTATCCAGCTAAGCGCGAACTGCAATTTGGAGAATGGCAGCGCAATGACATTCTTGC
AGGTATCTTCGAGCCAGCCACGATCGACATTGATCTGGCTATCTTGCTGACAAAAGCAAGAGAACATAGC
GTTGCCTTGGTAGGTCCAGCGGCGGAGGAACTCTTTGATCCGGTTCCTGAACAGGATCTATTTGAGGCGC
TAAATGAAACCTTAACGCTATGGAACTCGCCGCCCGACTGGGCTGGCGATGAGCGAAATGTAGTGCTTAC
GTTGTCCCGCATTTGGTACAGCGCAGTAACCGGCAAAATCGCGCCGAAGGATGTCGCTGCCGACTGGGCA
ATGGAGCGCCTGCCGGCCCAGTATCAGCCCGTCATACTTGAAGCTAGACAGGCTTATCTTGGACAAGAAG
AAGATCGCTTGGCCTCGCGCGCAGATCAGTTGGAAGAATTTGTCCACTACGTGAAAGGCGAGATCACCAA
GGTAGTCGGCAAATAACCCTCGAGCCACCCATGACCAAAATCCCTTAACGTGAGTTACGCGTCGTTCCAC
TGAGCGTCAGACCCCGTAGAAAAGATCAAAGGATCTTCTTGAGATCCTTTTTTTCTGCGCGTAATCTGCT
GCTTGCAAACAAAAAAACCACCGCTACCAGCGGTGGTTTGTTTGCCGGATCAAGAGCTACCAACTCTTTT
TCCGAAGGTAACTGGCTTCAGCAGAGCGCAGATACCAAATACTGTTCTTCTAGTGTAGCCGTAGTTAGGC
CACCACTTCAAGAACTCTGTAGCACCGCCTACATACCTCGCTCTGCTAATCCTGTTACCAGTGGCTGCTG
CCAGTGGCGATAAGTCGTGTCTTACCGGGTTGGACTCAAGACGATAGTTACCGGATAAGGCGCAGCGGTC
GGGCTGAACGGGGGGTTCGTGCACACAGCCCAGCTTGGAGCGAACGACCTACACCGAACTGAGATACCTA
CAGCGTGAGCTATGAGAAAGCGCCACGCTTCCCGAAGGGAGAAAGGCGGACAGGTATCCGGTAAGCGGCA
GGGTCGGAACAGGAGAGCGCACGAGGGAGCTTCCAGGGGGAAACGCCTGGTATCTTTATAGTCCTGTCGG
GTTTCGCCACCTCTGACTTGAGCGTCGATTTTTGTGATGCTCGTCAGGGGGGCGGAGCCTATGGAAAAAC
GCCAGCAACGCGGCCTTTTTACGGTTCCTGGCCTTTTGCTGGCCTTTTGCTCACATGTTCTTTCCTGCGT
TATCCCCTGATTCTGTGGATAACCGTATTACCGCCTTTGAGTGAGCTGATACCGCTCGCCGCAGCCGAAC
GACCGAGCGCAGCGAGTCAGTGAGCGAGGAAGCGGAAGAGCGCCCAATACGCAAACCGCCTCTCCCCGCG
CGTTGGCCGATTCATTAATGCAGCTGGCACGACAGGTTTCCCGACTGGAAAGCGGGCAGTGAGCGCAACG
CAATTAATACGCGTACCGCTAGCCAGGAAGAGTTTGTAGAAACGCAAAAAGGCCATCCGTCAGGATGGCC
TTCTGCTTAGTTTGATGCCTGGCAGTTTATGGCGGGCGTCCTGCCCGCCACCCTCCGGGCCGTTGCTTCA
CAACGTTCAAATCCGCTCCCGGCGGATTTGTCCTACTCAGGAGAGCGTTCACCGACAAACAACAGATAAA
ACGAAAGGCCCAGTCTTCCGACTGAGCCTTTCGTTTTATTTGATGCCT
Features (pLannotate 1.2.2; 12 found; start..end, strand, type, name):
     38..74      -  CDS            lacZα (fragment): LacZα fragment of β-galactosidase; lacZ fragment
     91..186     +  protein_bind   attL3: mutant version of attL; recombination site for the Gateway® LR reaction LR Clonase™
    192..3956    +  CDS            ERBB2: ERBB2_HUMAN - Also known as HER2, MLN19, NEU, NGL. Experimental evidence at protein level: Swiss-Prot protein existence level 1. In the nucleus is involved in transcriptional regulation. Associates with the 5'-TCAAATTC-3' sequence in the PTGS2/COX-2 promoter and activates its transcription. Implicated in transcriptional activation of CDKN1A; the function involves STAT3 and SRC. Involved in the transcription of rRNA genes by RNA Pol I and enhances protein synthesis and cell growth. From Homo sapiens (Human).
   3961..4056    -  protein_bind   attL3: mutant version of attL; recombination site for the Gateway® LR reaction LR Clonase™
   4075..4093    -  promoter       T7 promoter: promoter for bacteriophage T7 RNA polymerase
   4283..4306    +  promoter       Pc promoter (fragment): intI1 (promoter lies within the coding sequence); class 1 integron promoter
   4482..4538    +  CDS            GmR (fragment): gentamycin acetyltransferase; aacC1; confers resistance to gentamycin
   4545..5336    +  CDS            SmR: aminoglycoside adenylyltransferase (Murphy, 1985); aadA; confers resistance to spectinomycin and streptomycin
   5429..6017    +  rep_origin     ori: high-copy-number ColE1/pMB1/pBR322/pUC origin of replication
   6200..6292    +  CDS            lacI (fragment): lac repressor; lacI; The lac repressor binds to the lac operator to inhibit transcription in E. coli. This inhibition can be relieved by adding lactose or isopropyl-β-D-thiogalactopyranoside (IPTG).
   6347..6374    -  terminator     rrnB T2 terminator: transcription terminator T2 from the E. coli rrnB gene
   6506..6549    +  terminator     rrnB T1 terminator: Escherichia coli rrnB; transcription terminator T1 from the E. coli rrnB gene
