[The description below was written by a language model from this plasmid's Addgene catalogue record and pLannotate feature annotations shown in this document.]
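Description:
pDONR223_ERBB2_p.S310F is a Gateway entry clone built on the Invitrogen pDONR223 backbone, carrying the human ERBB2 (HER2/neu) open reading frame with the S310F substitution. It is part of the Target Accelerator Plasmid Collection, a set of wild-type and mutant cancer gene clones associated with high-throughput phenotyping of somatic mutations found in lung cancer. The sequenced plasmid is 6,558 nt and is maintained in E. coli at high copy through a ColE1/pUC-type origin. Selection is with spectinomycin, conferred by the aadA (SmR) aminoglycoside adenylyltransferase gene. This gene lies downstream of fragments of a class 1 integron Pc promoter and a gentamicin resistance gene.

The ERBB2 coding sequence spans roughly 3.8 kb and is flanked on both sides by attL recombination sites in opposing orientations. The annotation tool labels both as attL3, a mutant attL variant. These sites allow the insert to be moved by an LR Clonase reaction into any compatible Gateway destination vector. The clone is in "closed" format, meaning a stop codon immediately follows the insert, so the protein is expressed with its native C-terminus and cannot be fused to a C-terminal tag supplied by a destination vector. The record lists no promoter for the insert, so the plasmid is a shuttle and archival clone rather than an expression construct. A T7 promoter lies just outside one attL site, on the opposite strand and pointing back toward the insert. The rrnB T1 and T2 terminators in the backbone insulate the cloning region from read-through transcription. Short lacZα and lacI fragments are backbone remnants. Typical use is transfer of the S310F allele into expression vectors for functional comparison with wild-type ERBB2.
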