Addgene plasmid #82854: pDONR223_ERBB2_p.S310F
Purpose: Gateway Donor vector containing ERBB2, part of the Target Accelerator Plasmid Collection.
Depositing lab: Jesse Boehm & Matthew Meyerson & David Root. Depositing organization: Broad Institute. Publication: High-throughput Phenotyping of Lung Cancer Somatic Mutations. Berger AH, Brooks AN, Wu X, Shrestha Y, Chouinard C, Piccioni F, Bagul M, Kamburov A, Imielinski M, Hogstrom L, Zhu C, Yang X, Pantel S, Sakai R, Watson J, Kaplan N, Campbell JD, Singh S, Root DE, Narayan R, Natoli T, Lahr DL, Tirosh I, Tamayo P, Getz G, Wong B, Doench J, Subramanian A, Golub TR, Meyerson M, Boehm JS. Cancer Cell. 2016 Aug 8;30(2):214-28. doi: 10.1016/j.ccell.2016.06.022. Epub 2016 Jul 28. PubMed 27478040.
Backbone
  Vector backbone: pDONR223
  Backbone manufacturer: Invitrogen
  Vector type: Gateway Entry vector
Growth in bacteria
  Bacterial resistance: Spectinomycin, 50 μg/mL
  Growth temperature: 37°C
  Growth strain: DH5alpha
  Copy number: High Copy
Gene/Insert
  Gene/Insert name: ERBB2
  Species: H. sapiens (human)
  Mutation: S310F
  GenBank ID: NM_004448
  Entrez Gene: ERBB2 (a.k.a. CD340, HER-2, HER-2/neu, HER2, MLN 19, MLN-19, NEU, NGL, TKR1, VSCN2, c-ERB-2, c-ERB2, p185(erbB2))
  Promoter: None
  Cloning method: Gateway Cloning
  Sequencing primers: 5′ M13pUC-fwd; 3′ M13-Rev
Terms and licenses: Academic/Nonprofit Terms; Industry Terms: Not Available to Industry
Depositor comments: CLOSED (stop codon immediately follows insert)
How to cite: pDONR223_ERBB2_p.S310F was a gift from Jesse Boehm & Matthew Meyerson & David Root (Addgene plasmid # 82854 ; http://n2t.net/addgene:82854 ; RRID:Addgene_82854)
