>Addgene plasmid #82854 | pDONR223_ERBB2_p.S310F | depositor partial sequence | sequence record 157580 | Insert sequence
ATGGAGCTGGCGGCCTTGTGCCGCTGGGGGCTCCTCCTCGCCCTCTTGCCCCCCGGAGCCGCGAGCACCC
AAGTGTGCACCGGCACAGACATGAAGCTGCGGCTCCCTGCCAGTCCCGAGACCCACCTGGACATGCTCCG
CCACCTCTACCAGGGCTGCCAGGTGGTGCAGGGAAACCTGGAACTCACCTACCTGCCCACCAATGCCAGC
CTGTCCTTCCTGCAGGATATCCAGGAGGTGCAGGGCTACGTGCTCATCGCTCACAACCAAGTGAGGCAGG
TCCCACTGCAGAGGCTGCGGATTGTGCGAGGCACCCAGCTCTTTGAGGACAACTATGCCCTGGCCGTGCT
AGACAATGGAGACCCGCTGAACAATACCACCCCTGTCACAGGGGCCTCCCCAGGAGGCCTGCGGGAGCTG
CAGCTTCGAAGCCTCACAGAGATCTTGAAAGGAGGGGTCTTGATCCAGCGGAACCCCCAGCTCTGCTACC
AGGACACGATTTTGTGGAAGGACATCTTCCACAAGAACAACCAGCTGGCTCTCACACTGATAGACACCAA
CCGCTCTCGGGCCTGCCACCCCTGTTCTCCGATGTGTAAGGGCTCCCGCTGCTGGGGAGAGAGTTCTGAG
GATTGTCAGAGCCTGACGCGCACTGTCTGTGCCGGTGGCTGTGCCCGCTGCAAGGGGCCACTGCCCACTG
ACTGCTGCCATGAGCAGTGTGCTGCCGGCTGCACGGGCCCCAAGCACTCTGACTGCCTGGCCTGCCTCCA
CTTCAACCACAGTGGCATCTGTGAGCTGCACTGCCCAGCCCTGGTCACCTACAACACAGACACGTTTGAG
TCCATGCCCAATCCCGAGGGCCGGTATACATTCGGCGCCAGCTGTGTGACTGCCTGTCCCTACAACTACC
TTTCTACGGACGTGGGATTCTGCACCCTCGTCTGCCCCCTGCACAACCAAGAGGTGACAGCAGAGGATGG
AACACAGCGGTGTGAGAAGTGCAGCAAGCCCTGTGCCCGAGTGTGCTATGGTCTGGGCATGGAGCACTTG
CGAGAGGTGAGGGCAGTTACCAGTGCCAATATCCAGGAGTTTGCTGGCTGCAAGAAGATCTTTGGGAGCC
TGGCATTTCTGCCGGAGAGCTTTGATGGGGACCCAGCCTCCAACACTGCCCCGCTCCAGCCAGAGCAGCT
CCAAGTGTTTGAGACTCTGGAAGAGATCACAGGTTACCTATACATCTCAGCATGGCCGGACAGCCTGCCT
GACCTCAGCGTCTTCCAGAACCTGCAAGTAATCCGGGGACGAATTCTGCACAATGGCGCCTACTCGCTGA
CCCTGCAAGGGCTGGGCATCAGCTGGCTGGGGCTGCGCTCACTGAGGGAACTGGGCAGTGGACTGGCCCT
CATCCACCATAACACCCACCTCTGCTTCGTGCACACGGTGCCCTGGGACCAGCTCTTTCGGAACCCGCAC
CAAGCTCTGCTCCACACTGCCAACCGGCCAGAGGACGAGTGTGTGGGCGAGGGCCTGGCCTGCCACCAGC
TGTGCGCCCGAGGGCACTGCTGGGGTCCAGGGCCCACCCAGTGTGTCAACTGCAGCCAGTTCCTTCGGGG
CCAGGAGTGCGTGGAGGAATGCCGAGTACTGCAGGGGCTCCCCAGGGAGTATGTGAATGCCAGGCACTGT
TTGCCGTGCCACCCTGAGTGTCAGCCCCAGAATGGCTCAGTGACCTGTTTTGGACCGGAGGCTGACCAGT
GTGTGGCCTGTGCCCACTATAAGGACCCTCCCTTCTGCGTGGCCCGCTGCCCCAGCGGTGTGAAACCTGA
CCTCTCCTACATGCCCATCTGGAAGTTTCCAGATGAGGAGGGCGCATGCCAGCCTTGCCCCATCAACTGC
ACCCACTCCTGTGTGGACCTGGATGACAAGGGCTGCCCCGCCGAGCAGAGAGCCAGCCCTCTGACGTCCA
TCATCTCTGCGGTGGTTGGCATTCTGCTGGTCGTGGTCTTGGGGGTGGTCTTTGGGATCCTCATCAAGCG
ACGGCAGCAGAAGATCCGGAAGTACACGATGCGGAGACTGCTGCAGGAAACGGAGCTGGTGGAGCCGCTG
ACACCTAGCGGAGCGATGCCCAACCAGGCGCAGATGCGGATCCTGAAAGAGACGGAGCTGAGGAAGGTGA
AGGTGCTTGGATCTGGCGCTTTTGGCACAGTCTACAAGGGCATCTGGATCCCTGATGGGGAGAATGTGAA
AATTCCAGTGGCCATCAAAGTGTTGAGGGAAAACACATCCCCCAAAGCCAACAAAGAAATCTTAGACGAA
GCATACGTGATGGCTGGTGTGGGCTCCCCATATGTCTCCCGCCTTCTGGGCATCTGCCTGACATCCACGG
TGCAGCTGGTGACACAGCTTATGCCCTATGGCTGCCTCTTAGACCATGTCCGGGAAAACCGCGGACGCCT
GGGCTCCCAGGACCTGCTGAACTGGTGTATGCAGATTGCCAAGGGGATGAGCTACCTGGAGGATGTGCGG
CTCGTACACAGGGACTTGGCCGCTCGGAACGTGCTGGTCAAGAGTCCCAACCATGTCAAAATTACAGACT
TCGGGCTGGCTCGGCTGCTGGACATTGACGAGACAGAGTACCATGCAGATGGGGGCAAGGTGCCCATCAA
GTGGATGGCGCTGGAGTCCATTCTCCGCCGGCGGTTCACCCACCAGAGTGATGTGTGGAGTTATGGTGTG
ACTGTGTGGGAGCTGATGACTTTTGGGGCCAAACCTTACGATGGGATCCCAGCCCGGGAGATCCCTGACC
TGCTGGAAAAGGGGGAGCGGCTGCCCCAGCCCCCCATCTGCACCATTGATGTCTACATGATCATGGTCAA
ATGTTGGATGATTGACTCTGAATGTCGGCCAAGATTCCGGGAGTTGGTGTCTGAATTCTCCCGCATGGCC
AGGGACCCCCAGCGCTTTGTGGTCATCCAGAATGAGGACTTGGGCCCAGCCAGTCCCTTGGACAGCACCT
TCTACCGCTCACTGCTGGAGGACGATGACATGGGGGACCTGGTGGATGCTGAGGAGTATCTGGTACCCCA
GCAGGGCTTCTTCTGTCCAGACCCTGCCCCGGGCGCTGGGGGCATGGTCCACCACAGGCACCGCAGCTCA
TCTACCAGGAGTGGCGGTGGGGACCTGACACTAGGGCTGGAGCCCTCTGAAGAGGAGGCCCCCAGGTCTC
CACTGGCACCCTCCGAAGGGGCTGGCTCCGATGTATTTGATGGTGACCTGGGAATGGGGGCAGCCAAGGG
GCTGCAAAGCCTCCCCACACATGACCCCAGCCCTCTACAGCGGTACAGTGAGGACCCCACAGTACCCCTG
CCCTCTGAGACTGATGGCTACGTTGCCCCCCTGACCTGCAGCCCCCAGCCTGAATATGTGAACCAGCCAG
ATGTTCGGCCCCAGCCCCCTTCGCCCCGAGAGGGCCCTCTGCCTGCTGCCCGACCTGCTGGTGCCACTCT
GGAAAGGCCCAAGACTCTCTCCCCAGGGAAGAATGGGGTCGTCAAAGACGTTTTTGCCTTTGGGGGTGCC
GTGGAGAACCCCGAGTACTTGACACCCCAGGGAGGAGCTGCCCCTCAGCCCCACCCTCCTCCTGCCTTCA
GCCCAGCCTTCGACAACCTCTATTACTGGGACCAGGACCCACCAGAGCGGGGGGCTCCACCCAGCACCTT
CAAAGGGACACCTACGGCAGAGAACCCAGAGTACCTGGGTCTGGACGTGCCAGTGTGA
